>Addgene plasmid #149696 | pLenti-EF1α-IRES-EGFP-hMCIDAS | addgene full sequence | sequence record 306847 | Addgene NGS Result
GACATTGATTATTGACTAGTTATTAATAGTAATCAATTACGGGGTCATTAGTTCATAGCCCATATATGGA
GTTCCGCGTTACATAACTTACGGTAAATGGCCCGCCTGGCTGACCGCCCAACGACCCCCGCCCATTGACG
TCAATAATGACGTATGTTCCCATAGTAACGCCAATAGGGACTTTCCATTGACGTCAATGGGTGGAGTATT
TACGGTAAACTGCCCACTTGGCAGTACATCAAGTGTATCATATGCCAAGTACGCCCCCTATTGACGTCAA
TGACGGTAAATGGCCCGCCTGGCATTATGCCCAGTACATGACCTTATGGGACTTTCCTACTTGGCAGTAC
ATCTACGTATTAGTCATCGCTATTACCATGGTGATGCGGTTTTGGCAGTACATCAATGGGCGTGGATAGC
GGTTTGACTCACGGGGATTTCCAAGTCTCCACCCCATTGACGTCAATGGGAGTTTGTTTTGGCACCAAAA
TCAACGGGACTTTCCAAAATGTCGTAACAACTCCGCCCCATTGACGCAAATGGGCGGTAGGCGTGTACGG
TGGGAGGTCTATATAAGCAGCGCGTTTTGCCTGTACTGGGTCTCTCTGGTTAGACCAGATCTGAGCCTGG
GAGCTCTCTGGCTAACTAGGGAACCCACTGCTTAAGCCTCAATAAAGCTTGCCTTGAGTGCTTCAAGTAG
TGTGTGCCCGTCTGTTGTGTGACTCTGGTAACTAGAGATCCCTCAGACCCTTTTAGTCAGTGTGGAAAAT
CTCTAGCAGTGGCGCCCGAACAGGGACTTGAAAGCGAAAGGGAAACCAGAGGAGCTCTCTCGACGCAGGA
CTCGGCTTGCTGAAGCGCGCACGGCAAGAGGCGAGGGGCGGCGACTGGTGAGTACGCCAAAAATTTTGAC
TAGCGGAGGCTAGAAGGAGAGAGATGGGTGCGAGAGCGTCAGTATTAAGCGGGGGAGAATTAGATCGCGA
TGGGAAAAAATTCGGTTAAGGCCAGGGGGAAAGAAAAAATATAAATTAAAACATATAGTATGGGCAAGCA
GGGAGCTAGAACGATTCGCAGTTAATCCTGGCCTGTTAGAAACATCAGAAGGCTGTAGACAAATACTGGG
ACAGCTACAACCATCCCTTCAGACAGGATCAGAAGAACTTAGATCATTATATAATACAGTAGCAACCCTC
TATTGTGTGCATCAAAGGATAGAGATAAAAGACACCAAGGAAGCTTTAGACAAGATAGAGGAAGAGCAAA
ACAAAAGTAAGACCACCGCACAGCAAGCGGCCGCTGATCTTCAGACCTGGAGGAGGAGATATGAGGGACA
ATTGGAGAAGTGAATTATATAAATATAAAGTAGTAAAAATTGAACCATTAGGAGTAGCACCCACCAAGGC
AAAGAGAAGAGTGGTGCAGAGAGAAAAAAGAGCAGTGGGAATAGGAGCTTTGTTCCTTGGGTTCTTGGGA
GCAGCAGGAAGCACTATGGGCGCAGCGTCAATGACGCTGACGGTACAGGCCAGACAATTATTGTCTGGTA
TAGTGCAGCAGCAGAACAATTTGCTGAGGGCTATTGAGGCGCAACAGCATCTGTTGCAACTCACAGTCTG
GGGCATCAAGCAGCTCCAGGCAAGAATCCTGGCTGTGGAAAGATACCTAAAGGATCAACAGCTCCTGGGG
ATTTGGGGTTGCTCTGGAAAACTCATTTGCACCACTGCTGTGCCTTGGAATGCTAGTTGGAGTAATAAAT
CTCTGGAACAGATTTGGAATCACACGACCTGGATGGAGTGGGACAGAGAAATTAACAATTACACAAGCTT
AATACACTCCTTAATTGAAGAATCGCAAAACCAGCAAGAAAAGAATGAACAAGAATTATTGGAATTAGAT
AAATGGGCAAGTTTGTGGAATTGGTTTAACATAACAAATTGGCTGTGGTATATAAAATTATTCATAATGA
TAGTAGGAGGCTTGGTAGGTTTAAGAATAGTTTTTGCTGTACTTTCTATAGTGAATAGAGTTAGGCAGGG
ATATTCACCATTATCGTTTCAGACCCACCTCCCAACCCCGAGGGGACCCGACAGGCCCGAAGGAATAGAA
GAAGAAGGTGGAGAGAGAGACAGAGACAGATCCATTCGATTAGTGAACGGATCGGCACTGCGTGCGCCAA
TTCTGCAGACAAATGGCAGTATTCATCCACAATTTTAAAAGAAAAGGGGGGATTGGGGGGTACAGTGCAG
GGGAAAGAATAGTAGACATAATAGCAACAGACATACAAACTAAAGAATTACAAAAACAAATTACAAAAAT
TCAAAATTTTCGGGTTTATTACAGGGACAGCAGAGATCCAGTTTGGTTAATTAATTGGCTCCGGTGCCCG
TCAGTGGGCAGAGCGCACATCGCCCACAGTCCCCGAGAAGTTGTGGGGAGGGGTCGGCAATTGAACCGGT
GCCTAGAGAAGGTGGCGCGGGGTAAACTGGGAAAGTGATGTCGTGTACTGGCTCCGCCTTTTTCCCGAGG
GTGGGGGAGAACCGTATATAAGTGCAGTAGTCGCCGTGAACGTTCTTTTTCGCAACGGGTTTGCCGCCAG
AACACAGGTAAGTGCCGTGTGTGGTTCCCGCGGGCCTGGCCTCTTTACGGGTTATGGCCCTTGCGTGCCT
TGAATTACTTCCACCTGGCTGCAGTACGTGATTCTTGATCCCGAGCTTCGGGTTGGAAGTGGGTGGGAGA
GTTCGAGGCCTTGCGCTTAAGGAGCCCCTTCGCCTCGTGCTTGAGTTGAGGCCTGGCCTGGGCGCTGGGG
CCGCCGCGTGCGAATCTGGTGGCACCTTCGCGCCTGTCTCGCTGCTTTCGATAAGTCTCTAGCCATTTAA
AATTTTTGATGACCTGCTGCGACGCTTTTTTTCTGGCAAGATAGTCTTGTAAATGCGGGCCAAGATCTGC
ACACTGGTATTTCGGTTTTTGGGGCCGCGGGCGGCGACGGGGCCCGTGCGTCCCAGCGCACATGTTCGGC
GAGGCGGGGCCTGCGAGCGCGGCCACCGAGAATCGGACGGGGGTAGTCTCAAGCTGGCCGGCCTGCTCTG
GTGCCTGGCCTCGCGCCGCCGTGTATCGCCCCGCCCTGGGCGGCAAGGCTGGCCCGGTCGGCACCAGTTG
CGTGAGCGGAAAGATGGCCGCTTCCCGGCCCTGCTGCAGGGAGCTCAAAATGGAGGACGCGGCGCTCGGG
AGAGCGGGCGGGTGAGTCACCCACACAAAGGAAAAGGGCCTTTCCGTCCTCAGCCGTCGCTTCATGTGAC
TCCACGGAGTACCGGGCGCCGTCCAGGCACCTCGATTAGTTCTCGAGCTTTTGGAGTACGTCGTCTTTAG
GTTGGGGGGAGGGGTTTTATGCGATGGAGTTTCCCCACACTGAGTGGGTGGAGACTGAAGTTAGGCCAGC
TTGGCACTTGATGTAATTCTCCTTGGAATTTGCCCTTTTTGAGTTTGGATCTTGGTTCATTCTCAAGCCT
CAGACAGTGGTTCAAAGTTTTTTTCTTCCATTTCAGGTGTCGTGAGGAATTCGGCCATTACGGCCACCAT
GCAGGCGTGCGGGGGCGGCGCGGCCGGCCGTCGGGCCTTCGACAGCATCTGCCCCAACAGAATGCTGGCA
CTGCCGGGCCGGGCGCTGCTCTGCAAGCCGGGGAAGCCGGAGAGGAAGTTCGCTCCTCCGCGGAAGTTCT
TCCCCGGATGCACAGGCGGGAGCCCGGTGTCGGTGTACGAGGATCCCCCGGACGCCGAGCCCACAGCGCT
GCCAGCCCTCACCACCATAGACCTGCAGGACCTCGCTGACTGCTCTTCGCTACTCGGGTCCGACGCGCCG
CCTGGTGGTGACCTGGCCGCCTCGCAGAACCATTCCCACCAAACGGAAGCAGACTTCAATCTGCAAGATT
TCAGAGACACGGTGGATGATCTCATTTCAGACTCATCCTCTATGATGTCGCCTACCCTGGCCAGCGGAGA
CTTCCCCTTCTCTCCTTGCGACATATCACCATTCGGGCCCTGCCTCTCCCCGCCACTGGACCCACGGGCC
CTGCAGTCACCACCGCTGCGCCCTCCAGACGTGCCCCCGCCTGAGCAATACTGGAAGGAGGTGGCGGACC
AGAACCAGAGAGCGTTGGGAGACGCGCTTGTTGAGAATAATCAACTGCACGTGACATTGACCCAGAAACA
GGAGGAGATCGCCTCGCTCAAGGAGCGGAACGTGCAGCTGAAGGAACTCGCCAGCCGAACCCGGCACCTG
GCCTCGGTGCTGGATAAGCTGATGATCACACAGTCCCGGGATTGTGGGGCGGCGGCCGAGCCCTTCCTGC
TCAAGGCGAAGGCCAAAAGGAGCCTGGAGGAGTTGGTCAGCGCTGCGGGGCAGGATTGCGCGGAAGTGGA
CGCCATCCTGAGGGAGATTTCCGAGCGCTGCGATGAAGCCCTTCAGAGCCGCGATCCCAAGCGGCCCCGA
CTGCTGCCAGAGCCCGCGAATACTGACACCAGGCCCGGGAACCTGCATGGCGCCTTCCGGGGGCTGCGCA
CAGACTGCAGCCGGAGCGCGTTGAACCTGAGCCACAGTGAGCTGGAGGAGGGCGGCTCCTTCAGCACCCG
CATCCGCAGCCACAGCACCATCCGCACCCTCGCCTTCCCCCAGGGCAATGCCTTCACCATCAGAACAGCC
AACGGGGGTTACAAGTTCCGCTGGGTCCCCAGTTGAGGCCGCCTCGGCCATCGATAAGGATCCGCCCCTC
TCCCTCCCCCCCCCCTAACGTTACTGGCCGAAGCCGCTTGGAATAAGGCCGGTGTGCGTTTGTCTATATG
TTATTTTCCACCATATTGCCGTCTTTTGGCAATGTGAGGGCCCGGAAACCTGGCCCTGTCTTCTTGACGA
GCATTCCTAGGGGTCTTTCCCCTCTCGCCAAAGGAATGCAAGGTCTGTTGAATGTCGTGAAGGAAGCAGT
TCCTCTGGAAGCTTCTTGAAGACAAACAACGTCTGTAGCGACCCTTTGCAGGCAGCGGAACCCCCCACCT
GGCGACAGGTGCCTCTGCGGCCAAAAGCCACGTGTATAAGATACACCTGCAAAGGCGGCACAACCCCAGT
GCCACGTTGTGAGTTGGATAGTTGTGGAAAGAGTCAAATGGCTCTCCTCAAGCGTATTCAACAAGGGGCT
GAAGGATGCCCAGAAGGTACCCCATTGTATGGGATCTGATCTGGGGCCTCGGTACACATGCTTTACATGT
GTTTAGTCGAGGTTAAAAAAACGTCTAGGCCCCCCGAACCACGGGGACGTGGTTTTCCTTTGAAAAACAC
GATGATAATATGGCCACAACCATGGTGAGCAAGGGCGAGGAGCTGTTCACCGGGGTGGTGCCCATCCTGG
TCGAGCTGGACGGCGACGTAAACGGCCACAAGTTCAGCGTGTCCGGCGAGGGCGAGGGCGATGCCACCTA
CGGCAAGCTGACCCTGAAGTTCATCTGCACCACCGGCAAGCTGCCCGTGCCCTGGCCCACCCTCGTGACC
ACCCTGACCTACGGCGTGCAGTGCTTCAGCCGCTACCCCGACCACATGAAGCAGCACGACTTCTTCAAGT
CCGCCATGCCCGAAGGCTACGTCCAGGAGCGCACCATCTTCTTCAAGGACGACGGCAACTACAAGACCCG
CGCCGAGGTGAAGTTCGAGGGCGACACCCTGGTGAACCGCATCGAGCTGAAGGGCATCGACTTCAAGGAG
GACGGCAACATCCTGGGGCACAAGCTGGAGTACAACTACAACAGCCACAACGTCTATATCATGGCCGACA
AGCAGAAGAACGGCATCAAGGTGAACTTCAAGATCCGCCACAACATCGAGGACGGCAGCGTGCAGCTCGC
CGACCACTACCAGCAGAACACCCCCATCGGCGACGGCCCCGTGCTGCTGCCCGACAACCACTACCTGAGC
ACCCAGTCCGCCCTGAGCAAAGACCCCAACGAGAAGCGCGATCACATGGTCCTGCTGGAGTTCGTGACCG
CCGCCGGGATCACTCTCGGCATGGACGAGCTGTACAAGTAAAGCGGCCGCAATCAACCTCTGGATTACAA
AATTTGTGAAAGATTGACTGGTATTCTTAACTATGTTGCTCCTTTTACGCTATGTGGATACGCTGCTTTA
ATGCCTTTGTATCATGCTATTGCTTCCCGTATGGCTTTCATTTTCTCCTCCTTGTATAAATCCTGGTTGC
TGTCTCTTTATGAGGAGTTGTGGCCCGTTGTCAGGCAACGTGGCGTGGTGTGCACTGTGTTTGCTGACGC
AACCCCCACTGGTTGGGGCATTGCCACCACCTGTCAGCTCCTTTCCGGGACTTTCGCTTTCCCCCTCCCT
ATTGCCACGGCGGAACTCATCGCCGCCTGCCTTGCCCGCTGCTGGACAGGGGCTCGGCTGTTGGGCACTG
ACAATTCCGTGGTGTTGTCGGGGAAATCATCGTCCTTTCCTTGGCTGCTCGCCTGTGTTGCCACCTGGAT
TCTGCGCGGGACGTCCTTCTGCTACGTCCCTTCGGCCCTCAATCCAGCGGACCTTCCTTCCCGCGGCCTG
CTGCCGGCTCTGCGGCCTCTTCCGCGTCTTCGCCTTCGCCCTCAGACGAGTCGGATCTCCCTTTGGGCCG
CCTCCCCGCCTGCCTGCAGGTTTGTCGAGACCTAGAAAAACATGGAGCAATCACAAGTAGCAATACAGCA
GCTACCAATGCTGATTGTGCCTGGCTAGAAGCACAAGAGGAGGAGGAGGTGGGTTTTCCAGTCACACCTC
AGGTACCTTTAAGACCAATGACTTACAAGGCAGCTGTAGATCTTAGCCACTTTTTAAAAGAAAAGGGGGG
ACTGGAAGGGCTAATTCACTCCCAACGAAGACAAGATATCCTTGATCTGTGGATCTACCACACACAAGGC
TACTTCCCTGATTGGCAGAACTACACACCAGGGCCAGGGATCAGATATCCACTGACCTTTGGATGGTGCT
ACAAGCTAGTACCAGTTGAGCAAGAGAAGGTAGAAGAAGCCAATGAAGGAGAGAACACCCGCTTGTTACA
CCCTGTGAGCCTGCATGGGATGGATGACCCGGAGAGAGAAGTATTAGAGTGGAGGTTTGACAGCCGCCTA
GCATTTCATCACATGGCCCGAGAGCTGCATCCGGACTGTACTGGGTCTCTCTGGTTAGACCAGATCTGAG
CCTGGGAGCTCTCTGGCTAACTAGGGAACCCACTGCTTAAGCCTCAATAAAGCTTGCCTTGAGTGCTTCA
AGTAGTGTGTGCCCGTCTGTTGTGTGACTCTGGTAACTAGAGATCCCTCAGACCCTTTTAGTCAGTGTGG
AAAATCTCTAGCAGGGCCCGTTTAAACCCGCTGATCAGCCTCGACTGTGCCTTCTAGTTGCCAGCCATCT
GTTGTTTGCCCCTCCCCCGTGCCTTCCTTGACCCTGGAAGGTGCCACTCCCACTGTCCTTTCCTAATAAA
ATGAGGAAATTGCATCGCATTGTCTGAGTAGGTGTCATTCTATTCTGGGGGGTGGGGTGGGGCAGGACAG
CAAGGGGGAGGATTGGGAAGACAATAGCAGGCATGCTGGGGATGCGGTGGGCTCTATGGCTTCTGAGGCG
GAAAGAACCAGCTGGGGCTCTAGGGGGTATCCCC
[124 nt withheld, positions 7665-7788]
C
[91 nt withheld, positions 7790-7880]
A
[49 nt withheld, positions 7882-7930]
CCTTTGACGTTGGAGTCCACGTTCTTT
[37 nt withheld, positions 7958-7994]
ACCCTATCTCGGTCTATTCTTTTGATTTATAAGGGATTTTGCCGATTTCGGCCTATTGGTTAAAAAATGA
GCTGATTTAACAAAAATTTAACGCGAATTAATTCTGTGGAATGTGTGTCAGTTAGGGTGTGGAAAGTCCC
CAGGCTCCCCAGCAGGCAGAAGTATGCAAAGCATGCATCTCAATTAGTCAGCAACCAGGTGTGGAAAGTC
CCCAGGCTCCCCAGCAGGCAGAAGTATGCAAAGCATGCATCTCAATTAGTCAGCAACCATAGTCCCGCCC
CTAACTCCGCCCATCCCGCCCCTAACTCCGCCCAGTTCCGCCCATTCTCCGCCCCATGGCTGACTAATTT
TTTTTATTTATGCAGAGGCCGAGGCCGCCTCTGCCTCTGAGCTATTCCAGAAGTAGTGAGGAGGCTTTTT
TGGAGGCCTAGGCTTTTGCAAAAAGCTCCCGGGAGCTTGTATATCCATTTTCGGATCTGATCAGCACGTG
TTGACAATTAATCATCGGCATAGTATATCGGCATAGTATAATACGACAAGGTGAGGAACTAAACCATGGC
CAAGTTGACCAGTGCCGTTCCGGTGCTCACCGCGCGCGACGTCGCCGGAGCGGTCGAGTTCTGGACCGAC
CGGCTCGGGTTCTCCCGGGACTTCGTGGAGGACGACTTCGCCGGTGTGGTCCGGGACGACGTGACCCTGT
TCATCAGCGCGGTCCAGGACCAGGTGGTGCCGGACAACACCCTGGCCTGGGTGTGGGTGCGCGGCCTGGA
CGAGCTGTACGCCGAGTGGTCGGAGGTCGTGTCCACGAACTTCCGGGACGCCTCCGGGCCGGCCATGACC
GAGATCGGCGAGCAGCCGTGGGGGCGGGAGTTCGCCCTGCGCGACCCGGCCGGCAACTGCGTGCACTTCG
TGGCCGAGGAGCAGGACTGACACGTGCTACGAGATTTCGATTCCACCGCCGCCTTCTATGAAAGGTTGGG
CTTCGGAATCGTTTTCCGGGACGCCGGCTGGATGATCCTCCAGCGCGGGGATCTCATGCTGGAGTTCTTC
GCCCACCCCAACTTGTTTATTGCAGCTTATAATGGTTACAAATAAAGCAATAGCATCACAAATTTCACAA
ATAAAGCATTTTTTTCACTGCATTCTAGTTGTGGTTTGTCCAAACTCATCAATGTATCTTATCATGTCTG
TATACCGTCGACCTCTAGCTAGAGCTTGGCGTAATCATGGTCATAGCTGTTTCCTGTGTGAAATTGTTAT
CCGCTCACAATTCCACACAACATACGAGCCGGAAGCATAAAGTGTAAAGCCTGGGGTGCCTAATGAGTGA
GCTAACTCACATTAATTGCGTTGCGCTCACTGCCCGCTTTCCAGTCGGGAAACCTGTCGTGCCAGCTGCA
TTAATGAATCGGCCAACGCGCGGGGAGAGGCGGTTTGCGTATTGGGCGCTCTTCCGCTTCCTCGCTCACT
GACTCGCTGCGCTCGGTCGTTCGGCTGCGGCGAGCGGTATCAGCTCACTCAAAGGCGGTAATACGGTTAT
CCACAGAATCAGGGGATAACGCAGGAAAGAACATGTGAGCAAAAGGCCAGCAAAAGGCCAGGAACCGTAA
AAAGGCCGCGTTGCTGGCGTTTTTCCATAGGCTCCGCCCCCCTGACGAGCATCACAAAAATCGACGCTCA
AGTCAGAGGTGGCGAAACCCGACAGGACTATAAAGATACCAGGCGTTTCCCCCTGGAAGCTCCCTCGTGC
GCTCTCCTGTTCCGACCCTGCCGCTTACCGGATACCTGTCCGCCTTTCTCCCTTCGGGAAGCGTGGCGCT
TTCTCATAGCTCACGCTGTAGGTATCTCAGTTCGGTGTAGGTCGTTCGCTCCAAGCTGGGCTGTGTGCAC
GAACCCCCCGTTCAGCCCGACCGCTGCGCCTTATCCGGTAACTATCGTCTTGAGTCCAACCCGGTAAGAC
ACGACTTATCGCCACTGGCAGCAGCCACTGGTAACAGGATTAGCAGAGCGAGGTATGTAGGCGGTGCTAC
AGAGTTCTTGAAGTGGTGGCCTAACTACGGCTACACTAGAAGAACAGTATTTGGTATCTGCGCTCTGCTG
AAGCCAGTTACCTTCGGAAAAAGAGTTGGTAGCTCTTGATCCGGCAAACAAACCACCGCTGGTAGCGGTG
GTTTTTTTGTTTGCAAGCAGCAGATTACGCGCAGAAAAAAAGGATCTCAAGAAGATCCTTTGATCTTTTC
TACGGGGTCTGACGCTCAGTGGAACGAAAACTCACGTTAAGGGATTTTGGTCATGAGATTATCAAAAAGG
ATCTTCACCTAGATCCTTTTAAATTAAAAATGAAGTTTTAAATCAATCTAAAGTATATATGAGTAAACTT
GGTCTGACAGTTACCAATGCTTAATCAGTGAGGCACCTATCTCAGCGATCTGTCTATTTCGTTCATCCAT
AGTTGCCTGACTCCCCGTCGTGTAGATAACTACGATACGGGAGGGCTTACCATCTGGCCCCAGTGCTGCA
ATGATACCGCGAGACCCACGCTCACCGGCTCCAGATTTATCAGCAATAAACCAGCCAGCCGGAAGGGCCG
AGCGCAGAAGTGGTCCTGCAACTTTATCCGCCTCCATCCAGTCTATTAATTGTTGCCGGGAAGCTAGAGT
AAGTAGTTCGCCAGTTAATAGTTTGCGCAACGTTGTTGCCATTGCTACAGGCATCGTGGTGTCACGCTCG
TCGTTTGGTATGGCTTCATTCAGCTCCGGTTCCCAACGATCAAGGCGAGTTACATGATCCCCCATGTTGT
GCAAAAAAGCGGTTAGCTCCTTCGGTCCTCCGATCGTTGTCAGAAGTAAGTTGGCCGCAGTGTTATCACT
CATGGTTATGGCAGCACTGCATAATTCTCTTACTGTCATGCCATCCGTAAGATGCTTTTCTGTGACTGGT
GAGTACTCAACCAAGTCATTCTGAGAATAGTGTATGCGGCGACCGAGTTGCTCTTGCCCGGCGTCAATAC
GGGATAATACCGCGCCACATAGCAGAACTTTAAAAGTGCTCATCATTGGAAAACGTTCTTCGGGGCGAAA
ACTCTCAAGGATCTTACCGCTGTTGAGATCCAGTTCGATGTAACCCACTCGTGCACCCAACTGATCTTCA
GCATCTTTTACTTTCACCAGCGTTTCTGGGTGAGCAAAAACAGGAAGGCAAAATGCCGCAAAAAAGGGAA
TAAGGGCGACACGGAAATGTTGAATACTCATACTCTTCCTTTTTCAATATTATTGAAGCATTTATCAGGG
TTATTGTCTCATGAGCGGATACATATTTGAATGTATTTAGAAAAATAAACAAATAGGGGTTCCGCGCACA
TTTCCCCGAAAAGTGCCACCTGACGTCGACGGATCGGGAGATCTCCCGATCCCCTATGGTGCACTCTCAG
TACAATCTGCTCTGATGCCGCATAGTTAAGCCAGTATCTGCTCCCTGCTTGTGTGTTGGAGGTCGCTGAG
TAGTGCGCGAGCAAAATTTAAGCTACAACAAGGCAAGGCTTGACCGACAATTGCATGAAGAATCTGCTTA
GGGTTAGGCGTTTTGCGCTGCTTCGCGATGTACGGGCCAGATATACGCGTT
Features (pLannotate 1.2.2; 32 found; start..end, strand, type, name):
      1..380     +  enhancer       CMV enhancer: human cytomegalovirus immediate early enhancer
    381..580     +  promoter       CMV promoter: human cytomegalovirus (CMV) immediate early promoter
    598..778     +  LTR            5' LTR (truncated): truncated 5' long terminal repeat (LTR) from HIV-1
    825..950     +  misc_feature   HIV-1 Ψ: packaging signal of human immunodeficiency virus type 1
    934..1297    +  CDS            HIV-1 gag (fragment): gag protein from human immunodeficiency virus 1; gag
   1443..1676    +  misc_feature   RRE: The Rev response element (RRE) of HIV-1 allows for Rev-dependent mRNA export from the nucleus to the cytoplasm.
   2053..2153    +  CDS            Rev (fragment): human immunodeficiency virus 1 (HIV-1) Rev protein; rev; enhances nuclear export of unspliced and incompletely spliced viral mRNAs
   2203..2320    +  misc_feature   cPPT/CTS: central polypurine tract and central termination sequence of HIV-1
   2386..2597    +  promoter       EF-1α core promoter: core promoter for human elongation factor EF-1α
   2598..3536    +  intron         EF-1α intron A: intron upstream of the start codon of human EF-1α
   3569..4723    +  CDS            MCIDAS: MCIN_HUMAN - Also known as IDAS, MCI, MCIN. Experimental evidence at protein level: Swiss-Prot protein existence level 1. Transcription regulator specifically required for multiciliate cell differentiation (PubMed:25048963). Acts in a multiprotein complex containing E2F4 and E2F5 that binds and activates genes required for centriole biogenesis. Required for the deuterosome- mediated acentriolar pathway (PubMed:25048963). Plays a role in mitotic cell cycle progression by promoting cell cycle exit. Modulates GMNN activity by reducing its affinity for CDT1 (PubMed:21543332, PubMed:24064211). From
   4755..5341    +  misc_feature   IRES2: internal ribosome entry site (IRES) of the encephalomyocarditis virus (EMCV)
   5342..6061    +  CDS            EGFP: the original enhanced GFP (Yang et al., 1996) mammalian codon-optimized
   6071..6659    +  misc_feature   WPRE: woodchuck hepatitis virus posttranscriptional regulatory element
   6670..7176    +  CDS            nef (fragment): NEF_HV1LA - Experimental evidence at protein level: Swiss-Prot protein existence level 1. Extracellular Nef protein targets CD4(+) T-lymphocytes for apoptosis by interacting with CXCR4 surface receptors. From Human immunodeficiency virus type 1 group M subtype B (isolate Lai) (HIV-1).
   7183..7363    +  LTR            5' LTR (truncated): truncated 5' long terminal repeat (LTR) from HIV-1
   7395..7619    +  polyA_signal   bGH poly(A) signal: bovine growth hormone polyadenylation signal
   7623..7644    +  promoter       SV40 promoter (fragment): SV40 enhancer and early promoter
   7665..8093    +  rep_origin     f1 ori (sequence partly withheld): f1 bacteriophage origin of replication; arrow indicates direction of (+) strand synthesis
   8107..8436    +  promoter       SV40 promoter: SV40 enhancer and early promoter
   8484..8531    +  promoter       EM7 promoter: synthetic bacterial promoter&nbsp
   8550..8924    +  CDS            BleoR: antibiotic-binding protein; Sh ble from Streptoalloteichus hindustanus; confers resistance to bleomycin, phleomycin, and Zeocin™
   8934..9059    +  CDS            ble (fragment): BLE_KLEPN - Experimental evidence at protein level: Swiss-Prot protein existence level 1. Binding protein with a strong affinity to the bleomycin family of antibiotics. Binds to CL990; an antimitotic-antibiotic compound. From Klebsiella pneumoniae.
   9054..9175    +  polyA_signal   SV40 poly(A) signal: SV40 polyadenylation signal
   9246..9268    -  protein_bind   lac operator (fragment): The lac repressor binds to the lac operator to inhibit transcription in E. coli. This inhibition can be relieved by adding lactose or isopropyl-β-D-thiogalactopyranoside (IPTG). lac repressor encoded by lacI
   9272..9302    -  promoter       lac promoter: promoter for the E. coli lac operon
   9317..9338    -  protein_bind   CAP binding site: CAP binding activates transcription in the presence of cAMP. E. coli catabolite activator protein
   9351..9443    -  CDS            lacI (fragment): lac repressor; lacI; The lac repressor binds to the lac operator to inhibit transcription in E. coli. This inhibition can be relieved by adding lactose or isopropyl-β-D-thiogalactopyranoside (IPTG).
   9626..10214   -  rep_origin     ori: high-copy-number ColE1/pMB1/pBR322/pUC origin of replication
  10385..11245   -  CDS            AmpR: β-lactamase; bla; confers resistance to ampicillin, carbenicillin, and related antibiotics
  11246..11350   -  promoter       AmpR promoter: bla
  11409..11461   -  misc_feature   bom (fragment): basis of mobility region from pBR322
