[The description below was written by a language model from this plasmid's Addgene catalogue record and pLannotate feature annotations shown in this document.]
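Description:
pLenti-EF1α-IRES-EGFP-hMCIDAS is an HIV-1-based lentiviral transfer plasmid of about 11.7 kb, built on the pEF1α-IRES-EGFP backbone, for expressing untagged human MCIDAS (multicilin, IDAS) in mammalian cells. In bacteria it is maintained through a ColE1/pUC-type origin and selected with ampicillin via the β-lactamase gene. The catalogue lists it as low copy even though this origin type is usually annotated as high copy. An f1 origin is also present. Outside the viral region sits an SV40/EM7-driven bleomycin/Zeocin resistance cassette with an SV40 polyadenylation signal. Because it lies beyond the 3′ LTR, it would not be carried into the packaged genome.

A CMV enhancer/promoter fused to a truncated 5′ LTR drives transcription of the viral genome, a chimeric arrangement typical of Tat-independent, third-generation-style vectors. This is followed by the Ψ packaging signal with a gag fragment, the Rev response element for nuclear export of the unspliced RNA, and the cPPT/CTS. The internal expression cassette uses the human EF-1α core promoter with its first intron to drive the roughly 1.2 kb MCIDAS coding sequence, which was inserted between two retained SfiI sites. An EMCV IRES then allows translation of EGFP from the same bicistronic transcript, so green fluorescence marks transduced, MCIDAS-expressing cells without a fusion tag on the protein. A WPRE enhances transcript expression, and a truncated 3′ LTR and bGH polyadenylation signal close the unit.

MCIDAS is a transcriptional regulator that acts with E2F4/E2F5 to activate centriole biogenesis genes and is required for multiciliated cell differentiation. The construct therefore suits stable or transient overexpression studies of multiciliogenesis and cell-cycle exit.
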