Addgene plasmid #149696: pLenti-EF1α-IRES-EGFP-hMCIDAS
Purpose: Expresses untagged human MCIDAS in mammalian cells
Depositing lab: Ken-Ichi Takemaru. Depositing organization: Stony Brook University.
Backbone
  Vector backbone: pEF1α-IRES-EGFP
  Backbone size w/o insert (bp): 10500
  Total vector size (bp): 11700
  Vector type: Lentiviral
Growth in bacteria
  Bacterial resistance: Ampicillin, 100 μg/mL
  Growth temperature: 37°C
  Growth strain: NEB Stable
  Copy number: Low Copy
Gene/Insert
  Gene/Insert name: MCIDAS (alt names: IDAS; MULTICILIN)
  Species: H. sapiens (human)
  Insert size (bp): 1200
  Entrez Gene: MCIDAS (a.k.a. CILD42, IDAS, MCI, MCIN)
  Promoter: EF1 alpha
  Cloning method: Restriction Enzyme; 5′ cloning site SfiI (not destroyed); 3′ cloning site SfiI (not destroyed)
  Sequencing primers: 5′ TTCTCAAGCCTCAGACAGTG; 3′ AAGCGGCTTCGGCCAGTAAC
Terms and licenses: Academic/Nonprofit Terms; Industry Terms: Not Available to Industry
How to cite: pLenti-EF1α-IRES-EGFP-hMCIDAS was a gift from Ken-Ichi Takemaru (Addgene plasmid # 149696 ; http://n2t.net/addgene:149696 ; RRID:Addgene_149696)
