>Addgene plasmid #149696 | pLenti-EF1α-IRES-EGFP-hMCIDAS | depositor partial sequence | sequence record 298681 | Vector sequence
GGAATTCGGCCATTACGGCCGCTAGCGTTAACGTCGACGGCCGCCTCGGCCATCGATAAGGATCCGCCCC
TCTCCCTCCCCCCCCCCTAACGTTACTGGCCGAAGCCGCTTGGAATAAGGCCGGTGTGCGTTTGTCTATA
TGTTATTTTCCACCATATTGCCGTCTTTTGGCAATGTGAGGGCCCGGAAACCTGGCCCTGTCTTCTTGAC
GAGCATTCCTAGGGGTCTTTCCCCTCTCGCCAAAGGAATGCAAGGTCTGTTGAATGTCGTGAAGGAAGCA
GTTCCTCTGGAAGCTTCTTGAAGACAAACAACGTCTGTAGCGACCCTTTGCAGGCAGCGGAACCCCCCAC
CTGGCGACAGGTGCCTCTGCGGCCAAAAGCCACGTGTATAAGATACACCTGCAAAGGCGGCACAACCCCA
GTGCCACGTTGTGAGTTGGATAGTTGTGGAAAGAGTCAAATGGCTCTCCTCAAGCGTATTCAACAAGGGG
CTGAAGGATGCCCAGAAGGTACCCCATTGTATGGGATCTGATCTGGGGCCTCGGTACACATGCTTTACAT
GTGTTTAGTCGAGGTTAAAAAAACGTCTAGGCCCCCCGAACCACGGGGACGTGGTTTTCCTTTGAAAAAC
ACGATGATAATATGGCCACAACCATGGTGAGCAAGGGCGAGGAGCTGTTCACCGGGGTGGTGCCCATCCT
GGTCGAGCTGGACGGCGACGTAAACGGCCACAAGTTCAGCGTGTCCGGCGAGGGCGAGGGCGATGCCACC
TACGGCAAGCTGACCCTGAAGTTCATCTGCACCACCGGCAAGCTGCCCGTGCCCTGGCCCACCCTCGTGA
CCACCCTGACCTACGGCGTGCAGTGCTTCAGCCGCTACCCCGACCACATGAAGCAGCACGACTTCTTCAA
GTCCGCCATGCCCGAAGGCTACGTCCAGGAGCGCACCATCTTCTTCAAGGACGACGGCAACTACAAGACC
CGCGCCGAGGTGAAGTTCGAGGGCGACACCCTGGTGAACCGCATCGAGCTGAAGGGCATCGACTTCAAGG
AGGACGGCAACATCCTGGGGCACAAGCTGGAGTACAACTACAACAGCCACAACGTCTATATCATGGCCGA
CAAGCAGAAGAACGGCATCAAGGTGAACTTCAAGATCCGCCACAACATCGAGGACGGCAGCGTGCAGCTC
GCCGACCACTACCAGCAGAACACCCCCATCGGCGACGGCCCCGTGCTGCTGCCCGACAACCACTACCTGA
GCACCCAGTCCGCCCTGAGCAAAGACCCCAACGAGAAGCGCGATCACATGGTCCTGCTGGAGTTCGTGAC
CGCCGCCGGGATCACTCTCGGCATGGACGAGCTGTACAAGTAAAGCGGCCGCAATCAACCTCTGGATTAC
AAAATTTGTGAAAGATTGACTGGTATTCTTAACTATGTTGCTCCTTTTACGCTATGTGGATACGCTGCTT
TAATGCCTTTGTATCATGCTATTGCTTCCCGTATGGCTTTCATTTTCTCCTCCTTGTATAAATCCTGGTT
GCTGTCTCTTTATGAGGAGTTGTGGCCCGTTGTCAGGCAACGTGGCGTGGTGTGCACTGTGTTTGCTGAC
GCAACCCCCACTGGTTGGGGCATTGCCACCACCTGTCAGCTCCTTTCCGGGACTTTCGCTTTCCCCCTCC
CTATTGCCACGGCGGAACTCATCGCCGCCTGCCTTGCCCGCTGCTGGACAGGGGCTCGGCTGTTGGGCAC
TGACAATTCCGTGGTGTTGTCGGGGAAATCATCGTCCTTTCCTTGGCTGCTCGCCTGTGTTGCCACCTGG
ATTCTGCGCGGGACGTCCTTCTGCTACGTCCCTTCGGCCCTCAATCCAGCGGACCTTCCTTCCCGCGGCC
TGCTGCCGGCTCTGCGGCCTCTTCCGCGTCTTCGCCTTCGCCCTCAGACGAGTCGGATCTCCCTTTGGGC
CGCCTCCCCGCCTGCCTGCAGGTTTGTCGAGACCTAGAAAAACATGGAGCAATCACAAGTAGCAATACAG
CAGCTACCAATGCTGATTGTGCCTGGCTAGAAGCACAAGAGGAGGAGGAGGTGGGTTTTCCAGTCACACC
TCAGGTACCTTTAAGACCAATGACTTACAAGGCAGCTGTAGATCTTAGCCACTTTTTAAAAGAAAAGGGG
GGACTGGAAGGGCTAATTCACTCCCAACGAAGACAAGATATCCTTGATCTGTGGATCTACCACACACAAG
GCTACTTCCCTGATTGGCAGAACTACACACCAGGGCCAGGGATCAGATATCCACTGACCTTTGGATGGTG
CTACAAGCTAGTACCAGTTGAGCAAGAGAAGGTAGAAGAAGCCAATGAAGGAGAGAACACCCGCTTGTTA
CACCCTGTGAGCCTGCATGGGATGGATGACCCGGAGAGAGAAGTATTAGAGTGGAGGTTTGACAGCCGCC
TAGCATTTCATCACATGGCCCGAGAGCTGCATCCGGACTGTACTGGGTCTCTCTGGTTAGACCAGATCTG
AGCCTGGGAGCTCTCTGGCTAACTAGGGAACCCACTGCTTAAGCCTCAATAAAGCTTGCCTTGAGTGCTT
CAAGTAGTGTGTGCCCGTCTGTTGTGTGACTCTGGTAACTAGAGATCCCTCAGACCCTTTTAGTCAGTGT
GGAAAATCTCTAGCAGGGCCCGTTTAAACCCGCTGATCAGCCTCGACTGTGCCTTCTAGTTGCCAGCCAT
CTGTTGTTTGCCCCTCCCCCGTGCCTTCCTTGACCCTGGAAGGTGCCACTCCCACTGTCCTTTCCTAATA
AAATGAGGAAATTGCATCGCATTGTCTGAGTAGGTGTCATTCTATTCTGGGGGGTGGGGTGGGGCAGGAC
AGCAAGGGGGAGGATTGGGAAGACAATAGCAGGCATGCTGGGGATGCGGTGGGCTCTATGGCTTCTGAGG
CGGAAAGAACCAGCTGGGGCTCTAGGGGGTATCCCC
[124 nt withheld, positions 2977-3100]
C
[91 nt withheld, positions 3102-3192]
A
[49 nt withheld, positions 3194-3242]
CCTTTGACGTTGGAGTCCACGTTCTTT
[37 nt withheld, positions 3270-3306]
ACCCTATCTCGGTCTATTCTTTTGATTTATAAGGGATTTTGCCGATTTCGGCCTATTGGTTAAAAAATGA
GCTGATTTAACAAAAATTTAACGCGAATTAATTCTGTGGAATGTGTGTCAGTTAGGGTGTGGAAAGTCCC
CAGGCTCCCCAGCAGGCAGAAGTATGCAAAGCATGCATCTCAATTAGTCAGCAACCAGGTGTGGAAAGTC
CCCAGGCTCCCCAGCAGGCAGAAGTATGCAAAGCATGCATCTCAATTAGTCAGCAACCATAGTCCCGCCC
CTAACTCCGCCCATCCCGCCCCTAACTCCGCCCAGTTCCGCCCATTCTCCGCCCCATGGCTGACTAATTT
TTTTTATTTATGCAGAGGCCGAGGCCGCCTCTGCCTCTGAGCTATTCCAGAAGTAGTGAGGAGGCTTTTT
TGGAGGCCTAGGCTTTTGCAAAAAGCTCCCGGGAGCTTGTATATCCATTTTCGGATCTGATCAGCACGTG
TTGACAATTAATCATCGGCATAGTATATCGGCATAGTATAATACGACAAGGTGAGGAACTAAACCATGGC
CAAGTTGACCAGTGCCGTTCCGGTGCTCACCGCGCGCGACGTCGCCGGAGCGGTCGAGTTCTGGACCGAC
CGGCTCGGGTTCTCCCGGGACTTCGTGGAGGACGACTTCGCCGGTGTGGTCCGGGACGACGTGACCCTGT
TCATCAGCGCGGTCCAGGACCAGGTGGTGCCGGACAACACCCTGGCCTGGGTGTGGGTGCGCGGCCTGGA
CGAGCTGTACGCCGAGTGGTCGGAGGTCGTGTCCACGAACTTCCGGGACGCCTCCGGGCCGGCCATGACC
GAGATCGGCGAGCAGCCGTGGGGGCGGGAGTTCGCCCTGCGCGACCCGGCCGGCAACTGCGTGCACTTCG
TGGCCGAGGAGCAGGACTGACACGTGCTACGAGATTTCGATTCCACCGCCGCCTTCTATGAAAGGTTGGG
CTTCGGAATCGTTTTCCGGGACGCCGGCTGGATGATCCTCCAGCGCGGGGATCTCATGCTGGAGTTCTTC
GCCCACCCCAACTTGTTTATTGCAGCTTATAATGGTTACAAATAAAGCAATAGCATCACAAATTTCACAA
ATAAAGCATTTTTTTCACTGCATTCTAGTTGTGGTTTGTCCAAACTCATCAATGTATCTTATCATGTCTG
TATACCGTCGACCTCTAGCTAGAGCTTGGCGTAATCATGGTCATAGCTGTTTCCTGTGTGAAATTGTTAT
CCGCTCACAATTCCACACAACATACGAGCCGGAAGCATAAAGTGTAAAGCCTGGGGTGCCTAATGAGTGA
GCTAACTCACATTAATTGCGTTGCGCTCACTGCCCGCTTTCCAGTCGGGAAACCTGTCGTGCCAGCTGCA
TTAATGAATCGGCCAACGCGCGGGGAGAGGCGGTTTGCGTATTGGGCGCTCTTCCGCTTCCTCGCTCACT
GACTCGCTGCGCTCGGTCGTTCGGCTGCGGCGAGCGGTATCAGCTCACTCAAAGGCGGTAATACGGTTAT
CCACAGAATCAGGGGATAACGCAGGAAAGAACATGTGAGCAAAAGGCCAGCAAAAGGCCAGGAACCGTAA
AAAGGCCGCGTTGCTGGCGTTTTTCCATAGGCTCCGCCCCCCTGACGAGCATCACAAAAATCGACGCTCA
AGTCAGAGGTGGCGAAACCCGACAGGACTATAAAGATACCAGGCGTTTCCCCCTGGAAGCTCCCTCGTGC
GCTCTCCTGTTCCGACCCTGCCGCTTACCGGATACCTGTCCGCCTTTCTCCCTTCGGGAAGCGTGGCGCT
TTCTCATAGCTCACGCTGTAGGTATCTCAGTTCGGTGTAGGTCGTTCGCTCCAAGCTGGGCTGTGTGCAC
GAACCCCCCGTTCAGCCCGACCGCTGCGCCTTATCCGGTAACTATCGTCTTGAGTCCAACCCGGTAAGAC
ACGACTTATCGCCACTGGCAGCAGCCACTGGTAACAGGATTAGCAGAGCGAGGTATGTAGGCGGTGCTAC
AGAGTTCTTGAAGTGGTGGCCTAACTACGGCTACACTAGAAGAACAGTATTTGGTATCTGCGCTCTGCTG
AAGCCAGTTACCTTCGGAAAAAGAGTTGGTAGCTCTTGATCCGGCAAACAAACCACCGCTGGTAGCGGTG
GTTTTTTTGTTTGCAAGCAGCAGATTACGCGCAGAAAAAAAGGATCTCAAGAAGATCCTTTGATCTTTTC
TACGGGGTCTGACGCTCAGTGGAACGAAAACTCACGTTAAGGGATTTTGGTCATGAGATTATCAAAAAGG
ATCTTCACCTAGATCCTTTTAAATTAAAAATGAAGTTTTAAATCAATCTAAAGTATATATGAGTAAACTT
GGTCTGACAGTTACCAATGCTTAATCAGTGAGGCACCTATCTCAGCGATCTGTCTATTTCGTTCATCCAT
AGTTGCCTGACTCCCCGTCGTGTAGATAACTACGATACGGGAGGGCTTACCATCTGGCCCCAGTGCTGCA
ATGATACCGCGAGACCCACGCTCACCGGCTCCAGATTTATCAGCAATAAACCAGCCAGCCGGAAGGGCCG
AGCGCAGAAGTGGTCCTGCAACTTTATCCGCCTCCATCCAGTCTATTAATTGTTGCCGGGAAGCTAGAGT
AAGTAGTTCGCCAGTTAATAGTTTGCGCAACGTTGTTGCCATTGCTACAGGCATCGTGGTGTCACGCTCG
TCGTTTGGTATGGCTTCATTCAGCTCCGGTTCCCAACGATCAAGGCGAGTTACATGATCCCCCATGTTGT
GCAAAAAAGCGGTTAGCTCCTTCGGTCCTCCGATCGTTGTCAGAAGTAAGTTGGCCGCAGTGTTATCACT
CATGGTTATGGCAGCACTGCATAATTCTCTTACTGTCATGCCATCCGTAAGATGCTTTTCTGTGACTGGT
GAGTACTCAACCAAGTCATTCTGAGAATAGTGTATGCGGCGACCGAGTTGCTCTTGCCCGGCGTCAATAC
GGGATAATACCGCGCCACATAGCAGAACTTTAAAAGTGCTCATCATTGGAAAACGTTCTTCGGGGCGAAA
ACTCTCAAGGATCTTACCGCTGTTGAGATCCAGTTCGATGTAACCCACTCGTGCACCCAACTGATCTTCA
GCATCTTTTACTTTCACCAGCGTTTCTGGGTGAGCAAAAACAGGAAGGCAAAATGCCGCAAAAAAGGGAA
TAAGGGCGACACGGAAATGTTGAATACTCATACTCTTCCTTTTTCAATATTATTGAAGCATTTATCAGGG
TTATTGTCTCATGAGCGGATACATATTTGAATGTATTTAGAAAAATAAACAAATAGGGGTTCCGCGCACA
TTTCCCCGAAAAGTGCCACCTGACGTCGACGGATCGGGAGATCTCCCGATCCCCTATGGTGCACTCTCAG
TACAATCTGCTCTGATGCCGCATAGTTAAGCCAGTATCTGCTCCCTGCTTGTGTGTTGGAGGTCGCTGAG
TAGTGCGCGAGCAAAATTTAAGCTACAACAAGGCAAGGCTTGACCGACAATTGCATGAAGAATCTGCTTA
GGGTTAGGCGTTTTGCGCTGCTTCGCGATGTACGGGCCAGATATACGCGTTGACATTGATTATTGACTAG
TTATTAATAGTAATCAATTACGGGGTCATTAGTTCATAGCCCATATATGGAGTTCCGCGTTACATAACTT
ACGGTAAATGGCCCGCCTGGCTGACCGCCCAACGACCCCCGCCCATTGACGTCAATAATGACGTATGTTC
CCATAGTAACGCCAATAGGGACTTTCCATTGACGTCAATGGGTGGAGTATTTACGGTAAACTGCCCACTT
GGCAGTACATCAAGTGTATCATATGCCAAGTACGCCCCCTATTGACGTCAATGACGGTAAATGGCCCGCC
TGGCATTATGCCCAGTACATGACCTTATGGGACTTTCCTACTTGGCAGTACATCTACGTATTAGTCATCG
CTATTACCATGGTGATGCGGTTTTGGCAGTACATCAATGGGCGTGGATAGCGGTTTGACTCACGGGGATT
TCCAAGTCTCCACCCCATTGACGTCAATGGGAGTTTGTTTTGGCACCAAAATCAACGGGACTTTCCAAAA
TGTCGTAACAACTCCGCCCCATTGACGCAAATGGGCGGTAGGCGTGTACGGTGGGAGGTCTATATAAGCA
GCGCGTTTTGCCTGTACTGGGTCTCTCTGGTTAGACCAGATCTGAGCCTGGGAGCTCTCTGGCTAACTAG
GGAACCCACTGCTTAAGCCTCAATAAAGCTTGCCTTGAGTGCTTCAAGTAGTGTGTGCCCGTCTGTTGTG
TGACTCTGGTAACTAGAGATCCCTCAGACCCTTTTAGTCAGTGTGGAAAATCTCTAGCAGTGGCGCCCGA
ACAGGGACTTGAAAGCGAAAGGGAAACCAGAGGAGCTCTCTCGACGCAGGACTCGGCTTGCTGAAGCGCG
CACGGCAAGAGGCGAGGGGCGGCGACTGGTGAGTACGCCAAAAATTTTGACTAGCGGAGGCTAGAAGGAG
AGAGATGGGTGCGAGAGCGTCAGTATTAAGCGGGGGAGAATTAGATCGCGATGGGAAAAAATTCGGTTAA
GGCCAGGGGGAAAGAAAAAATATAAATTAAAACATATAGTATGGGCAAGCAGGGAGCTAGAACGATTCGC
AGTTAATCCTGGCCTGTTAGAAACATCAGAAGGCTGTAGACAAATACTGGGACAGCTACAACCATCCCTT
CAGACAGGATCAGAAGAACTTAGATCATTATATAATACAGTAGCAACCCTCTATTGTGTGCATCAAAGGA
TAGAGATAAAAGACACCAAGGAAGCTTTAGACAAGATAGAGGAAGAGCAAAACAAAAGTAAGACCACCGC
ACAGCAAGCGGCCGCTGATCTTCAGACCTGGAGGAGGAGATATGAGGGACAATTGGAGAAGTGAATTATA
TAAATATAAAGTAGTAAAAATTGAACCATTAGGAGTAGCACCCACCAAGGCAAAGAGAAGAGTGGTGCAG
AGAGAAAAAAGAGCAGTGGGAATAGGAGCTTTGTTCCTTGGGTTCTTGGGAGCAGCAGGAAGCACTATGG
GCGCAGCGTCAATGACGCTGACGGTACAGGCCAGACAATTATTGTCTGGTATAGTGCAGCAGCAGAACAA
TTTGCTGAGGGCTATTGAGGCGCAACAGCATCTGTTGCAACTCACAGTCTGGGGCATCAAGCAGCTCCAG
GCAAGAATCCTGGCTGTGGAAAGATACCTAAAGGATCAACAGCTCCTGGGGATTTGGGGTTGCTCTGGAA
AACTCATTTGCACCACTGCTGTGCCTTGGAATGCTAGTTGGAGTAATAAATCTCTGGAACAGATTTGGAA
TCACACGACCTGGATGGAGTGGGACAGAGAAATTAACAATTACACAAGCTTAATACACTCCTTAATTGAA
GAATCGCAAAACCAGCAAGAAAAGAATGAACAAGAATTATTGGAATTAGATAAATGGGCAAGTTTGTGGA
ATTGGTTTAACATAACAAATTGGCTGTGGTATATAAAATTATTCATAATGATAGTAGGAGGCTTGGTAGG
TTTAAGAATAGTTTTTGCTGTACTTTCTATAGTGAATAGAGTTAGGCAGGGATATTCACCATTATCGTTT
CAGACCCACCTCCCAACCCCGAGGGGACCCGACAGGCCCGAAGGAATAGAAGAAGAAGGTGGAGAGAGAG
ACAGAGACAGATCCATTCGATTAGTGAACGGATCGGCACTGCGTGCGCCAATTCTGCAGACAAATGGCAG
TATTCATCCACAATTTTAAAAGAAAAGGGGGGATTGGGGGGTACAGTGCAGGGGAAAGAATAGTAGACAT
AATAGCAACAGACATACAAACTAAAGAATTACAAAAACAAATTACAAAAATTCAAAATTTTCGGGTTTAT
TACAGGGACAGCAGAGATCCAGTTTGGTTAATTAATTGGCTCCGGTGCCCGTCAGTGGGCAGAGCGCACA
TCGCCCACAGTCCCCGAGAAGTTGTGGGGAGGGGTCGGCAATTGAACCGGTGCCTAGAGAAGGTGGCGCG
GGGTAAACTGGGAAAGTGATGTCGTGTACTGGCTCCGCCTTTTTCCCGAGGGTGGGGGAGAACCGTATAT
AAGTGCAGTAGTCGCCGTGAACGTTCTTTTTCGCAACGGGTTTGCCGCCAGAACACAGGTAAGTGCCGTG
TGTGGTTCCCGCGGGCCTGGCCTCTTTACGGGTTATGGCCCTTGCGTGCCTTGAATTACTTCCACCTGGC
TGCAGTACGTGATTCTTGATCCCGAGCTTCGGGTTGGAAGTGGGTGGGAGAGTTCGAGGCCTTGCGCTTA
AGGAGCCCCTTCGCCTCGTGCTTGAGTTGAGGCCTGGCCTGGGCGCTGGGGCCGCCGCGTGCGAATCTGG
TGGCACCTTCGCGCCTGTCTCGCTGCTTTCGATAAGTCTCTAGCCATTTAAAATTTTTGATGACCTGCTG
CGACGCTTTTTTTCTGGCAAGATAGTCTTGTAAATGCGGGCCAAGATCTGCACACTGGTATTTCGGTTTT
TGGGGCCGCGGGCGGCGACGGGGCCCGTGCGTCCCAGCGCACATGTTCGGCGAGGCGGGGCCTGCGAGCG
CGGCCACCGAGAATCGGACGGGGGTAGTCTCAAGCTGGCCGGCCTGCTCTGGTGCCTGGCCTCGCGCCGC
CGTGTATCGCCCCGCCCTGGGCGGCAAGGCTGGCCCGGTCGGCACCAGTTGCGTGAGCGGAAAGATGGCC
GCTTCCCGGCCCTGCTGCAGGGAGCTCAAAATGGAGGACGCGGCGCTCGGGAGAGCGGGCGGGTGAGTCA
CCCACACAAAGGAAAAGGGCCTTTCCGTCCTCAGCCGTCGCTTCATGTGACTCCACGGAGTACCGGGCGC
CGTCCAGGCACCTCGATTAGTTCTCGAGCTTTTGGAGTACGTCGTCTTTAGGTTGGGGGGAGGGGTTTTA
TGCGATGGAGTTTCCCCACACTGAGTGGGTGGAGACTGAAGTTAGGCCAGCTTGGCACTTGATGTAATTC
TCCTTGGAATTTGCCCTTTTTGAGTTTGGATCTTGGTTCATTCTCAAGCCTCAGACAGTGGTTCAAAGTT
TTTTTCTTCCATTTCAGGTGTCGTGA
