>Addgene plasmid #149696 | pLenti-EF1α-IRES-EGFP-hMCIDAS | depositor partial sequence | sequence record 298682 | Insert sequence
ATGCAGGCGTGCGGGGGCGGCGCGGCCGGCCGTCGGGCCTTCGACAGCATCTGCCCCAACAGAATGCTGG
CACTGCCGGGCCGGGCGCTGCTCTGCAAGCCGGGGAAGCCGGAGAGGAAGTTCGCTCCTCCGCGGAAGTT
CTTCCCCGGATGCACAGGCGGGAGCCCGGTGTCGGTGTACGAGGATCCCCCGGACGCCGAGCCCACAGCG
CTGCCAGCCCTCACCACCATAGACCTGCAGGACCTCGCTGACTGCTCTTCGCTACTCGGGTCCGACGCGC
CGCCTGGTGGTGACCTGGCCGCCTCGCAGAACCATTCCCACCAAACGGAAGCAGACTTCAATCTGCAAGA
TTTCAGAGACACGGTGGATGATCTCATTTCAGACTCATCCTCTATGATGTCGCCTACCCTGGCCAGCGGA
GACTTCCCCTTCTCTCCTTGCGACATATCACCATTCGGGCCCTGCCTCTCCCCGCCACTGGACCCACGGG
CCCTGCAGTCACCACCGCTGCGCCCTCCAGACGTGCCCCCGCCTGAGCAATACTGGAAGGAGGTGGCGGA
CCAGAACCAGAGAGCGTTGGGAGACGCGCTTGTTGAGAATAATCAACTGCACGTGACATTGACCCAGAAA
CAGGAGGAGATCGCCTCGCTCAAGGAGCGGAACGTGCAGCTGAAGGAACTCGCCAGCCGAACCCGGCACC
TGGCCTCGGTGCTGGATAAGCTGATGATCACACAGTCCCGGGATTGTGGGGCGGCGGCCGAGCCCTTCCT
GCTCAAGGCGAAGGCCAAAAGGAGCCTGGAGGAGTTGGTCAGCGCTGCGGGGCAGGATTGCGCGGAAGTG
GACGCCATCCTGAGGGAGATTTCCGAGCGCTGCGATGAAGCCCTTCAGAGCCGCGATCCCAAGCGGCCCC
GACTGCTGCCAGAGCCCGCGAATACTGACACCAGGCCCGGGAACCTGCATGGCGCCTTCCGGGGGCTGCG
CACAGACTGCAGCCGGAGCGCGTTGAACCTGAGCCACAGTGAGCTGGAGGAGGGCGGCTCCTTCAGCACC
CGCATCCGCAGCCACAGCACCATCCGCACCCTCGCCTTCCCCCAGGGCAATGCCTTCACCATCAGAACAG
CCAACGGGGGTTACAAGTTCCGCTGGGTCCCCAGTTGA
